>Addgene plasmid #232995 | pAG415Gal_Gcn4 ILVtoED WHA | addgene full sequence | sequence record 465900 | Addgene NGS Result
GACGAAAGGGCCTCGTGATACGCCTATTTTTATAGGTTAATGTCATGATAATAATGGTTTCTTAGGACGG
ATCGCTTGCCTGTAACTTACACGCGCCTCGTATCTTTTAATGATGGAATAATTTGGGAATTTACTCTGTG
TTTATTTATTTTTATGTTTTGTATTTGGATTTTAGAAAGTAAATAAAGAAGGTAGAAGAGTTACGGAATG
AAGAAAAAAAAATAAACAAAGGTTTAAAAAATTTCAACAAAAAGCGTACTTTACATATATATTTATTAGA
CAAGAAAAGCAGATTAAATAGATATACATTCGATTAACGATAAGTAAAATGTAAAATCACAGGATTTTCG
TGTGTGGTCTTCTACACAGACAAGATGAAACAATTCGGCATTAATACCTGAGAGCAGGAAGAGCAAGATA
AAAGGTAGTATTTGTTGGCGATCCCCCTAGAGTCTTTTACATCTTCGGAAAACAAAAACTATTTTTTCTT
TAATTTCTTTTTTTACTTTCTATTTTTAATTTATATATTTATATTAAAAAATTTAAATTATAATTATTTT
TATAGCACGTGATGAAAAGGACCCAGGTGGCACTTTTCGGGGAAATGTGCGCGGAACCCCTATTTGTTTA
TTTTTCTAAATACATTCAAATATGTATCCGCTCATGAGACAATAACCCTGATAAATGCTTCAATAATATT
GAAAAAGGAAGAGTATGAGTATTCAACATTTCCGTGTCGCCCTTATTCCCTTTTTTGCGGCATTTTGCCT
TCCTGTTTTTGCTCACCCAGAAACGCTGGTGAAAGTAAAAGATGCTGAAGATCAGTTGGGTGCACGAGTG
GGTTACATCGAACTGGATCTCAACAGCGGTAAGATCCTTGAGAGTTTTCGCCCCGAAGAACGTTTTCCAA
TGATGAGCACTTTTAAAGTTCTGCTATGTGGCGCGGTATTATCCCGTATTGACGCCGGGCAAGAGCAACT
CGGTCGCCGCATACACTATTCTCAGAATGACTTGGTTGAGTACTCACCAGTCACAGAAAAGCATCTTACG
GATGGCATGACAGTAAGAGAATTATGCAGTGCTGCCATAACCATGAGTGATAACACTGCGGCCAACTTAC
TTCTGACAACGATCGGAGGACCGAAGGAGCTAACCGCTTTTTTGCACAACATGGGGGATCATGTAACTCG
CCTTGATCGTTGGGAACCGGAGCTGAATGAAGCCATACCAAACGACGAGCGTGACACCACGATGCCTGTA
GCAATGGCAACAACGTTGCGCAAACTATTAACTGGCGAACTACTTACTCTAGCTTCCCGGCAACAATTAA
TAGACTGGATGGAGGCGGATAAAGTTGCAGGACCACTTCTGCGCTCGGCCCTTCCGGCTGGCTGGTTTAT
TGCTGATAAATCTGGAGCCGGTGAGCGTGGGTCTCGCGGTATCATTGCAGCACTGGGGCCAGATGGTAAG
CCCTCCCGTATCGTAGTTATCTACACGACGGGGAGTCAGGCAACTATGGATGAACGAAATAGACAGATCG
CTGAGATAGGTGCCTCACTGATTAAGCATTGGTAACTGTCAGACCAAGTTTACTCATATATACTTTAGAT
TGATTTAAAACTTCATTTTTAATTTAAAAGGATCTAGGTGAAGATCCTTTTTGATAATCTCATGACCAAA
ATCCCTTAACGTGAGTTTTCGTTCCACTGAGCGTCAGACCCCGTAGAAAAGATCAAAGGATCTTCTTGAG
ATCCTTTTTTTCTGCGCGTAATCTGCTGCTTGCAAACAAAAAAACCACCGCTACCAGCGGTGGTTTGTTT
GCCGGATCAAGAGCTACCAACTCTTTTTCCGAAGGTAACTGGCTTCAGCAGAGCGCAGATACCAAATACT
GTTCTTCTAGTGTAGCCGTAGTTAGGCCACCACTTCAAGAACTCTGTAGCACCGCCTACATACCTCGCTC
TGCTAATCCTGTTACCAGTGGCTGCTGCCAGTGGCGATAAGTCGTGTCTTACCGGGTTGGACTCAAGACG
ATAGTTACCGGATAAGGCGCAGCGGTCGGGCTGAACGGGGGGTTCGTGCACACAGCCCAGCTTGGAGCGA
ACGACCTACACCGAACTGAGATACCTACAGCGTGAGCTATGAGAAAGCGCCACGCTTCCCGAAGGGAGAA
AGGCGGACAGGTATCCGGTAAGCGGCAGGGTCGGAACAGGAGAGCGCACGAGGGAGCTTCCAGGGGGAAA
CGCCTGGTATCTTTATAGTCCTGTCGGGTTTCGCCACCTCTGACTTGAGCGTCGATTTTTGTGATGCTCG
TCAGGGGGGCGGAGCCTATGGAAAAACGCCAGCAACGCGGCCTTTTTACGGTTCCTGGCCTTTTGCTGGC
CTTTTGCTCACATGTTCTTTCCTGCGTTATCCCCTGATTCTGTGGATAACCGTATTACCGCCTTTGAGTG
AGCTGATACCGCTCGCCGCAGCCGAACGACCGAGCGCAGCGAGTCAGTGAGCGAGGAAGCGGAAGAGCGC
CCAATACGCAAACCGCCTCTCCCCGCGCGTTGGCCGATTCATTAATGCAGCTGGCACGACAGGTTTCCCG
ACTGGAAAGCGGGCAGTGAGCGCAACGCAATTAATGTGAGTTAGCTCACTCATTAGGCACCCCAGGCTTT
ACACTTTATGCTTCCGGCTCGTATGTTGTGTGGAATTGTGAGCGGATAACAATTTCACACAGGAAACAGC
TATGACCATGATTACGCCAAGCGCGCAATTAACCCTCACTAAAGGGAACAAAAGCTGGAGCTCTAGTACG
GATTAGAAGCCGCCGAGCGGGTGACAGCCCTCCGAAGGAAGACTCTCCTCCGTGCGTCCTCGTCTTCACC
GGTCGCGTTCCTGAAACGCAGATGTGCCTCGCGCCGCACTGCTCCGAACAATAAAGATTCTACAATACTA
GCTTTTATGGTTATGAAGAGGAAAAATTGGCAGTAACCTGGCCCCACAAACCTTCAAATGAACGAATCAA
ATTAACAACCATAGGATGATAATGCGATTAGTTTTTTAGCCTTATTTCTGGGGTAATTAATCAGCGAAGC
GATGATTTTTGATCTATTAACAGATATATAAATGCAAAAACTGCATAACCACTTTAACTAATACTTTCAA
CATTTTCGGTTTGTATTACTTCTTATTCAAATGTAATAAAAGTATCAACAAAAAATTGTTAATATACCTC
TATACTTTAACGTCAAGGAGAAAAAACCCCGGATTCTAGAACTAGTGGATCCCCCATCACAAGTTTGTAC
AAAAAAGCAGGCTTCGAGAACCTGTATTTTCAGGGTCATATGAGCACCGATAGCACCCCGATGTTTGAAT
ATGAAAATCTGGAAGATAACAGCAAAGAGTGGACCAGCCTGTTTGATTGGGATGAACCGGAAACCACCGA
TGATGAAAGTGATGCAGATAAAGCAGATGAAAGCGGTAGCGGTTCAGGTAGCGGTAGTCCGGAATCCAGT
GATCCTGCTGCTCTAAAACGTGCTAGAAACACTGAAGCCGCCAGGCGTTCTCGTGCGAGAAAGTTGCAAA
GAATGAAACAACTTGAAGACAAGGTTGAAGAATTGCTTTCGAAAAATTATCACTTGGAAAATGAGGTTGC
CAGATTAAAGAAATTAGTTGGCGAACGCACCGGTGGTGGATCCGGTGGTTACCCATACGATGTTCCTGAC
TATGCGGGCTATCCCTATGACGTCCCGGACTATGCAGGATCCTATCCGTATGACGTTCCAGATTACGCTG
CTCAGTAAGACCCAGCTTTCTTGTACAAAGTGGTGATGGGCTGCAGGAATTCGATATCAAGCTCGAGTCA
TGTAATTAGTTATGTCACGCTTACATTCACGCCCTCCCCCCACATCCGCTCTAACCGAAAAGGAAGGAGT
TAGACAACCTGAAGTCTAGGTCCCTATTTATTTTTTTATAGTTATGTTAGTATTAAGAACGTTATTTATA
TTTCAAATTTTTCTTTTTTTTCTGTACAGACGCGTGTACGCATGTAACATTATACTGAAAACCTTGCTTG
AGAAGGTTTTGGGACGCTCGAAGGCTTTAATTTGCGGCCGGTACCCAATTCGCCCTATAGTGAGTCGTAT
TACGCGCGCTCACTGGCCGTCGTTTTACAACGTCGTGACTGGGAAAACCCTGGCGTTACCCAACTTAATC
GCCTTGCAGCACATCCCCCTTTCGCCAGCTGGCGTAATAGCGAAGAGGCCCGCACCGATCGCCCTTCCCA
ACAGTTGCGCAGCCTGAATGGCGAATGG
[124 nt withheld, positions 4299-4422]
C
[91 nt withheld, positions 4424-4514]
A
[49 nt withheld, positions 4516-4564]
CCTTTGACGTTGGAGTCCACGTTCTTT
[37 nt withheld, positions 4592-4628]
ACCCTATCTCGGTCTATTCTTTTGATTTATAAGGGATTTTGCCGATTTCGGCCTATTGGTTAAAAAATGA
GCTGATTTAACAAAAATTTAACGCGAATTTTAACAAAATATTAACGCTTACAATTTCCTGATGCGGTATT
TTCTCCTTACGCATCTGTGCGGTATTTCACACCGCATATCGACCGGTCGAGGAGAACTTCTAGTATATCT
ACATACCTAATATTATTGCCTTATTAAAAATGGAATCCCAACAATTACATCAAAATCCACATTCTCTTCA
AAATCAATTGTCCTGTACTTCCTTGTTCATGTGTGTTCAAAAACGTTATATTTATAGGATAATTATACTC
TATTTCTCAACAAGTAATTGGTTGTTTGGCCGAGCGGTCTAAGGCGCCTGATTCAAGAAATATCTTGACC
GCAGTTAACTGTGGGAATACTCAGGTATCGTAAGATGCAAGAGTTCGAATCTCTTAGCAACCATTATTTT
TTTCCTCAACATAACGAGAACACACAGGGGCGCTATCGCACAGAATCAAATTCGATGACTGGAAATTTTT
TGTTAATTTCAGAGGTCGCCTGACGCATATACCTTTTTCAACTGAAAAATTGGGAGAAAAAGGAAAGGTG
AGAGCGCCGGAACCGGCTTTTCATATAGAATAGAGAAGCGTTCATGACTAAATGCTTGCATCACAATACT
TGAAGTTGACAATATTATTTAAGGACCTATTGTTTTTTCCAATAGGTGGTTAGCAATCGTCTTACTTTCT
AACTTTTCTTACCTTTTACATTTCAGCAATATATATATATATATTTCAAGGATATACCATTCTAATGTCT
GCCCCTAAGAAGATCGTCGTTTTGCCAGGTGACCACGTTGGTCAAGAAATCACAGCCGAAGCCATTAAGG
TTCTTAAAGCTATTTCTGATGTTCGTTCCAATGTCAAGTTCGATTTCGAAAATCATTTAATTGGTGGTGC
TGCTATCGATGCTACAGGTGTTCCACTTCCAGATGAGGCGCTGGAAGCCTCCAAGAAGGCTGATGCCGTT
TTGTTAGGTGCTGTGGGTGGTCCTAAATGGGGTACCGGTAGTGTTAGACCTGAACAAGGTTTACTAAAAA
TCCGTAAAGAACTTCAATTGTACGCCAACTTAAGACCATGTAACTTTGCATCCGACTCTCTTTTAGACTT
ATCTCCAATCAAGCCACAATTTGCTAAAGGTACTGACTTCGTTGTTGTCAGAGAATTAGTGGGAGGTATT
TACTTTGGTAAGAGAAAGGAAGACGATGGTGATGGTGTCGCTTGGGATAGTGAACAATACACCGTTCCAG
AAGTGCAAAGAATCACAAGAATGGCCGCTTTCATGGCCCTACAACATGAGCCACCATTGCCTATTTGGTC
CTTGGATAAAGCTAATGTTTTGGCCTCTTCAAGATTATGGAGAAAAACTGTGGAGGAAACCATCAAGAAC
GAATTCCCTACATTGAAGGTTCAACATCAATTGATTGATTCTGCCGCCATGATCCTAGTTAAGAACCCAA
CCCACCTAAATGGTATTATAATCACCAGCAACATGTTTGGTGATATCATCTCCGATGAAGCCTCCGTTAT
CCCAGGTTCCTTGGGTTTGTTGCCATCTGCGTCCTTGGCCTCTTTGCCAGACAAGAACACCGCATTTGGT
TTGTACGAACCATGCCACGGTTCTGCTCCAGATTTGCCAAAGAATAAGGTCAACCCTATCGCCACTATCT
TGTCTGCTGCAATGATGTTGAAATTGTCATTGAACTTGCCTGAAGAAGGTAAGGCCATTGAAGATGCAGT
TAAAAAGGTTTTGGATGCAGGTATCAGAACTGGTGATTTAGGTGGTTCCAACAGTACCACCGAAGTCGGT
GATGCTGTCGCCGAAGAAGTTAAGAAAATCCTTGCTTAAAAAGATTCTCTTTTTTTATGATATTTGTACA
TAAACTTTATAAATGAAATTCATAATAGAAACGACACGAAATTACAAAATGGAATATGTTCATAGGGTAG
ACGAAACTATATACGCAATCTACATACATTTATCAAGAAGGAGAAAAAGGAGGATGTAAAGGAATACAGG
TAAGCAAATTGATACTAATGGCTCAACGTGATAAGGAAAAAGAATTGCACTTTAACATTAATATTGACAA
GGAGGAGGGCACCACACAAAAAGTTAGGTGTAACAGAAAATCATGAAACTATGATTCCTAATTTATATAT
TGGAGGATTTTCTCTAAAAAAAAAAAAATACAACAAATAAAAAACACTCAATGACCTGACCATTTGATGG
AGTTTAAGTCAATACCTTCTTGAACCATTTCCCATAATGGTGAAAGTTCCCTCAAGAATTTTACTCTGTC
AGAAACGGCCTTAACGACGTAGTCGATATGGTGCACTCTCAGTACAATCTGCTCTGATGCCGCATAGTTA
AGCCAGCCCCGACACCCGCCAACACCCGCTGACGCGCCCTGACGGGCTTGTCTGCTCCCGGCATCCGCTT
ACAGACAAGCTGTGACCGTCTCCGGGAGCTGCATGTGTCAGAGGTTTTCACCGTCATCACCGAAACGCGC
GA
Features (pLannotate 1.2.2; 28 found; start..end, strand, type, name):
     70..573     -  misc_feature   CEN/ARS: S. cerevisiae CEN6 centromere fused to an autonomously replicating sequence
    610..714     +  promoter       AmpR promoter: bla
    715..1575    +  CDS            AmpR: β-lactamase; bla; confers resistance to ampicillin, carbenicillin, and related antibiotics
   1746..2334    +  rep_origin     ori: high-copy-number ColE1/pMB1/pBR322/pUC origin of replication
   2517..2609    +  CDS            lacI (fragment): lac repressor; lacI; The lac repressor binds to the lac operator to inhibit transcription in E. coli. This inhibition can be relieved by adding lactose or isopropyl-β-D-thiogalactopyranoside (IPTG).
   2622..2643    +  protein_bind   CAP binding site: CAP binding activates transcription in the presence of cAMP. E. coli catabolite activator protein
   2658..2688    +  promoter       lac promoter: promoter for the E. coli lac operon
   2696..2712    +  protein_bind   lac operator: The lac repressor binds to the lac operator to inhibit transcription in E. coli. This inhibition can be relieved by adding lactose or isopropyl-β-D-thiogalactopyranoside (IPTG). lac repressor encoded by lacI
   2757..2775    +  promoter       T3 promoter: promoter for bacteriophage T3 RNA polymerase
   2799..3240    +  promoter       GAL1 promoter: S. cerevisiae GAL1; inducible promoter, regulated by Gal4
   3255..3275    +  misc_feature   MCS (fragment): pBluescript multiple cloning site
   3279..3303    +  protein_bind   attB1: mutant version of attB; recombination site for the Gateway® BP reaction BP Clonase™
   3309..3325    +  CDS            TEV site (fragment): tobacco etch virus (TEV) protease recognition and cleavage site
   3498..3611    +  CDS            cpc-1 (fragment): CPC1_NEUCR - Experimental evidence at protein level: Swiss-Prot protein existence level 1. In N.crassa grown under amino acid starvation conditions, this protein is required for increasing the transcription of the genes coding for many amino acid biosynthetic pathways enzymes. This transcription factor binds and recognize the DNA sequence: 5'-TGACTC- 3'. From Neurospora crassa (strain ATCC 24698 / 74-OR23-1A / CBS 708.71 / DSM 1257 / FGSC 987).
   3690..3779    +  CDS            3xHA: three tandem HA epitope tags
   3790..3814    -  protein_bind   attB2: mutant version of attB; recombination site for the Gateway® BP reaction BP Clonase™
   3818..3843    +  misc_feature   MCS (fragment): pBluescript multiple cloning site
   3848..4095    +  terminator     CYC1 terminator: S. cerevisiae CYC1; transcription terminator for CYC1
   4114..4132    -  promoter       T7 promoter: promoter for bacteriophage T7 RNA polymerase
   4140..4295    +  CDS            lacZα (fragment): LacZα fragment of β-galactosidase; lacZ fragment
   4299..4727    +  rep_origin     f1 ori (sequence partly withheld): f1 bacteriophage origin of replication; arrow indicates direction of (+) strand synthesis
   4755..4807    -  misc_feature   bom (fragment): basis of mobility region from pBR322
   4838..4915    +  CDS            YO192_YEAST (fragment): Experimental evidence at protein level: Swiss-Prot protein existence level 1. From Saccharomyces cerevisiae (strain ATCC 204508 / S288c) (Baker's yeast).
   5055..5462    +  promoter       LEU2 promoter: S. cerevisiae LEU2
   5463..6557    +  CDS            LEU2: 3-isopropylmalate dehydrogenase, required for leucine biosynthesis; S. cerevisiae LEU2; yeast auxotrophic marker
   6919..7035    -  CDS            NFS1 (fragment): NFS1_YEAST - Also known as SPL1 From Saccharomyces cerevisiae (strain ATCC 204508 / S288c) (Baker's yeast).
   7034..7084    -  misc_feature   bom (fragment): basis of mobility region from pBR322
   7186..1       -  CDS            rop (fragment) (across the origin): Rop protein, which maintains plasmids at low copy number; rop
