[The description below was written by a language model from this plasmid's Addgene catalogue record and pLannotate feature annotations shown in this document.]
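Description:
pAG415Gal_Gcn4 ILVtoED WHA is a yeast expression plasmid built on the pAG415Gal-ccdB Gateway destination backbone, a centromeric shuttle vector for Saccharomyces cerevisiae. In yeast it is maintained through a CEN6/ARS element, which normally gives stable low-copy inheritance, and it is selected by complementation of leucine auxotrophy with the LEU2 marker under its own promoter. In E. coli it replicates from a high-copy ColE1/pUC-type origin and is selected with ampicillin through the β-lactamase gene. An f1 origin, flanking T3 and T7 promoters, and lac/lacZα remnants are carried over from the pBluescript-derived framework. Several short annotated fragments (lacI, rop, bom, NFS1) appear to be backbone remnants or flanking sequence rather than functional parts.

The expression cassette places a mutant Gcn4 coding sequence between the galactose-inducible, Gal4-regulated GAL1 promoter and the CYC1 terminator. The insert was introduced by Gateway recombination and is bracketed by attB1 and attB2 sites, so it has replaced the ccdB counter-selection cassette of the parent vector. It begins with a TEV protease cleavage site at the N terminus and ends with a C-terminal 3xHA epitope tag for immunodetection. The variant carries six substitutions: N126W, together with I128E, V130E, V135E, L137D and I142D, which replace aliphatic residues with acidic ones. The automated annotation does not label Gcn4 itself, marking only a short match to the Neurospora homologue cpc-1 within the insert. The stated purpose is galactose-induced expression of this Gcn4 variant in yeast, and the associated work concerns the roles of condensates and soluble complexes in transcription factor function.
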