Addgene plasmid #232995: pAG415Gal_Gcn4 ILVtoED WHA
Purpose: Galactose iduced expression of Gcn4 ILVtoED W+HAin yeast
Depositing lab: Aseem Ansari & Tanja Mittag. Depositing organization: St. Jude Children's Research Hospital. Publication: Reconciling competing models on the roles of condensates and soluble complexes in transcription factor function. Bremer A, Lang WH, Kempen RP, Sweta K, Taylor AB, Borgia MB, Ansari AZ, Mittag T. bioRxiv [Preprint]. 2024 Nov 22:2024.11.21.624739. doi: 10.1101/2024.11.21.624739. PubMed 39605529.
Backbone
  Vector backbone: pAG415Gal-ccdB
  Backbone manufacturer: Susan Lindquist (Addgene #14145)
  Vector type: Yeast Expression
  Selectable markers: LEU2
Growth in bacteria
  Bacterial resistance: Ampicillin, 100 μg/mL
  Growth temperature: 37°C
  Growth strain: DH5alpha
  Copy number: High Copy
Gene/Insert
  Gene/Insert name: Gcn4 ILVtoED W+
  Species: S. cerevisiae (budding yeast)
  Mutation: N126W, I128E, V130E, V135E, L137D, I142D
  Promoter: Gal1
  Tag / fusion protein: TEV cleavage site (N terminal on insert); 3xHA (C terminal on insert)
  Cloning method: Gateway Cloning
Terms and licenses: Academic/Nonprofit Terms; Industry Terms: Not Available to Industry
Depositor comments: Please visit https://doi.org/10.1101/2024.11.21.624739 for bioRxiv preprint.
How to cite: pAG415Gal_Gcn4 ILVtoED WHA was a gift from Aseem Ansari & Tanja Mittag (Addgene plasmid # 232995 ; http://n2t.net/addgene:232995 ; RRID:Addgene_232995)
